Addgene plasmid #169880: pCW57.1 ISCU D71A
Purpose: Expresses ISCU iron-sulfur cluster trapping mutant (dominant negative)
Depositing lab: Richard Possemato. Depositing organization: NYU Grossman School of Medicine. Publication: Iron-sulfur cluster deficiency can be sensed by IRP2 and regulates iron homeostasis and sensitivity to ferroptosis independent of IRP1 and FBXL5. Terzi EM, Sviderskiy VO, Alvarez SW, Whiten GC, Possemato R. Sci Adv. 2021 May 26;7(22). pii: 7/22/eabg4302. doi: 10.1126/sciadv.abg4302. Print 2021 May. PubMed 34039609.
Backbone
  Vector backbone: pCW57.1
  Backbone size w/o insert (bp): 9354
  Total vector size (bp): 9859
  Modifications to backbone: Polylinker altered from original plasmid
  Vector type: Mammalian Expression, Lentiviral
  Selectable markers: Puromycin
Growth in bacteria
  Bacterial resistance: Ampicillin, 100 μg/mL
  Growth temperature: 37°C
  Growth strain: NEB Stable
  Copy number: High Copy
Gene/Insert
  Gene/Insert name: ISCU (alt name: Iron-Sulfur Cluster Assembly Enzyme)
  Species: H. sapiens (human), Synthetic
  Insert size (bp): 504
  Mutation: Codon Optimized, D71A iron-sulfur cluster trapping mutation, dominant negative
  Entrez Gene: ISCU (a.k.a. 2310020H20Rik, HML, ISU2, NIFU, NIFUN, hnifU)
  Promoter: TRE
  Cloning method: Restriction Enzyme; 5′ cloning site EcoRI (not destroyed); 3′ cloning site NotI (not destroyed)
  Sequencing primers: 5′ LNCX
Terms and licenses: Academic/Nonprofit Terms; Industry Terms: Not Available to Industry
How to cite: pCW57.1 ISCU D71A was a gift from Richard Possemato (Addgene plasmid # 169880 ; http://n2t.net/addgene:169880 ; RRID:Addgene_169880)
