[The description below was written by a language model from this plasmid's Addgene catalogue record and pLannotate feature annotations shown in this document.]
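Description:
pCW57.1 ISCU D71A is a third-generation-style, self-inactivating HIV-1 lentiviral vector for doxycycline-inducible expression in mammalian cells. It is built on a pCW57.1 backbone whose polylinker was altered from the original. In bacteria it is propagated through a high-copy ColE1/pUC-type origin and selected with ampicillin (β-lactamase). The viral portion comprises an RSV promoter fused to a truncated 5′ LTR, the Ψ packaging signal with a gag fragment, the RRE for Rev-dependent export, the cPPT/CTS, a WPRE, and a ΔU3 3′ LTR followed by an SV40 poly(A) signal and SV40 origin.

The payload is a codon-optimized human ISCU coding sequence of about 500 bp, cloned between EcoRI and NotI. ISCU is the iron-sulfur cluster assembly scaffold protein. The insert carries the D71A substitution, which the record describes as an iron-sulfur cluster trapping mutation that acts as a dominant negative. It lies immediately downstream of a tight TRE promoter (seven tet operators plus a minimal CMV promoter). The feature table annotates the ISCU CDS on the minus strand relative to this promoter, which may be an artefact of automated annotation of a recoded sequence; the record does not resolve this.

A second cassette uses the hPGK promoter to drive puromycin N-acetyltransferase followed by the rtTA3 reverse transactivator. Transduced cells can therefore be selected with puromycin and carry their own Tet-On activator, making this an all-in-one inducible system. The sequenced record is 8,180 nt, shorter than the 9,859 bp total listed in the catalogue. The construct is used to impair iron-sulfur cluster biogenesis on demand, in studies of iron homeostasis and ferroptosis sensitivity.
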