Features (pLannotate 1.2.2; 26 found; start..end, strand, type, name):
    128..628     -  CDS            ISCU: ISCU_HUMAN - Also known as NIFUN. Experimental evidence at protein level: Swiss-Prot protein existence level 1. [Isoform 2]: Functions as a cytoplasmic scaffold protein for the de novo synthesis of iron-sulfur clusters in the cytoplasm. From Homo sapiens (Human).
    645..1155    +  promoter       hPGK promoter: human phosphoglycerate kinase 1 promoter
   1165..1761    +  CDS            PuroR (fragment): puromycin N-acetyltransferase; pac from Streptomyces; confers resistance to puromycin
   1816..2513    +  CDS            rtTA3 (fragment): reverse tetracycline transactivator 3 activates expression from Tet-responsive promoters in the presence of doxycycline
   2443..2553    +  CDS            VP48: 3 tandem repeats of the minimal activation domain of herpes simplex virus VP16 (Cheng et al., 2013)
   2589..3137    +  misc_feature   WPRE (fragment): woodchuck hepatitis virus posttranscriptional regulatory element
   3163..3234    +  CDS            nef (fragment): NEF_HV1Z2 - Experimental evidence at protein level: Swiss-Prot protein existence level 1. Extracellular Nef protein targets CD4(+) T-lymphocytes for apoptosis by interacting with CXCR4 surface receptors. From Human immunodeficiency virus type 1 group M subtype D (isolate Z2/CDC-Z34) (HIV-1).
   3236..3469    +  LTR            3' LTR (ΔU3): self-inactivating 3' long terminal repeat (LTR) from HIV-1
   3541..3662    +  polyA_signal   SV40 poly(A) signal: SV40 polyadenylation signal
   3702..3837    +  rep_origin     SV40 ori: SV40 origin of replication
   3845..3908    +  promoter       AmpR promoter: bla
   3909..4769    +  CDS            AmpR: β-lactamase; bla; confers resistance to ampicillin, carbenicillin, and related antibiotics
   4940..5528    +  rep_origin     ori: high-copy-number ColE1/pMB1/pBR322/pUC origin of replication
   5711..5803    +  CDS            lacI (fragment): lac repressor; lacI; The lac repressor binds to the lac operator to inhibit transcription in E. coli. This inhibition can be relieved by adding lactose or isopropyl-β-D-thiogalactopyranoside (IPTG).
   5816..5837    +  protein_bind   CAP binding site: CAP binding activates transcription in the presence of cAMP. E. coli catabolite activator protein
   5852..5882    +  promoter       lac promoter: promoter for the E. coli lac operon
   5890..5906    +  protein_bind   lac operator: The lac repressor binds to the lac operator to inhibit transcription in E. coli. This inhibition can be relieved by adding lactose or isopropyl-β-D-thiogalactopyranoside (IPTG). lac repressor encoded by lacI
   5951..5969    +  promoter       T3 promoter: promoter for bacteriophage T3 RNA polymerase
   5997..6223    +  promoter       RSV promoter: Rous sarcoma virus enhancer/promoter
   6224..6404    +  LTR            5' LTR (truncated): truncated 5' long terminal repeat (LTR) from HIV-1
   6451..6576    +  misc_feature   HIV-1 Ψ: packaging signal of human immunodeficiency virus type 1
   6560..6923    +  CDS            HIV-1 gag (fragment): gag protein from human immunodeficiency virus 1; gag
   7069..7302    +  misc_feature   RRE: The Rev response element (RRE) of HIV-1 allows for Rev-dependent mRNA export from the nucleus to the cytoplasm.
   7679..7703    +  CDS            Rev (fragment): human immunodeficiency virus 1 (HIV-1) Rev protein; rev; enhances nuclear export of unspliced and incompletely spliced viral mRNAs
   7744..7861    +  misc_feature   cPPT/CTS: central polypurine tract and central termination sequence of HIV-1
   7915..49      +  promoter       tight TRE promoter (across the origin): Tet-responsive promoter PTight, consisting of seven tet operator sequences followed by the minimal CMV promoter
>Addgene plasmid #169880 | pCW57.1 ISCU D71A | addgene full sequence | sequence record 333095 | Addgene NGS Result
GTGGGAGGCCTATATAAGCAGAGCTCGTTTAGTGAACCGTCAGATCGCCTGGAGAATTGGCTAGCACCGG
TAGTGCTTGACCAGCGGCGCGAGTTGATCGAAGAGTGCTTCAATTGGCGGCCGCTTATTTCTTCTCAGCT
TCACCTTTTTTCGGTTCCTGCTTCAACTTATAATCTGCCAGCGCGGCTTTTATTGCATCTTCTGCCAGCA
TTGAGCAATGCAACTTGACCGGAGGAAGACACAATTCCTTGGCGATGTCGGTATTTTTTATAGTCAGGGC
TTCCTCGACCGTTTTCCCCTTGACCCATTCCGTCGCCAGACTGGAACTGGCGATAGCTGACCCGCAACCG
AAAGTCTTGAATCTCGCGTCTACTATTTTTCCTTTCTCATCAACCTGTATTTGCAATTTCATAACGGCCC
CGCAAGCTGGTGCCCCGACCAACCCAGTGCCCACGTTTTTAGACGTCTTGTCCAATGACCCTACGTTGCG
AGGATTTTCATAGTGGTCTACTACTTTCTTGTGATAAAGTCTAGCTGGAGCGCTCAGCTCGCGAGCAGGA
AGGCGGGGACTGCGGAGGAGCAACGCGCTAGCCGCTCGCCTAAGGCGAAATGCCCCTGCTGCTGCCATGG
TGGAATTCGGATCCGGGGTTGGGGTTGCGCCTTTTCCAAGGCAGCCCTGGGTTTGCGCAGGGACGCGGCT
GCTCTGGGCGTGGTTCCGGGAAACGCAGCGGCGCCGACCCTGGGTCTCGCACATTCTTCACGTCCGTTCG
CAGCGTCACCCGGATCTTCGCCGCTACCCTTGTGGGCCCCCCGGCGACGCTTCCTGCTCCGCCCCTAAGT
CGGGAAGGTTCCTTGCGGTTCGCGGCGTGCCGGACGTGACAAACGGAAGCCGCACGTCTCACTAGTACCC
TCGCAGACGGACAGCGCCAGGGAGCAATGGCAGCGCGCCGACCGCGATGGGCTGTGGCCAATAGCGGCTG
CTCAGCAGGGCGCGCCGAGAGCAGCGGCCGGGAAGGGGCGGTGCGGGAGGCGGGGTGTGGGGCGGTAGTG
TGGGCCCTGTTCCTGCCCGCGCGGTGTTCCGCATTCTGCAAGCCTCCGGAGCGCACGTCGGCAGTCGGCT
CCCTCGTTGACCGAATCACCGACCTCTCTCCCCAGCAATTCACCATGACCGAGTACAAGCCCACGGTGCG
CCTCGCCACCCGCGACGACGTCCCCAGGGCCGTACGCACCCTCGCCGCCGCGTTCGCCGACTACCCCGCC
ACGCGCCACACCGTCGATCCGGACCGCCACATCGAGCGGGTCACCGAGCTGCAAGAACTCTTCCTCACGC
GCGTCGGGCTCGACATCGGCAAGGTGTGGGTCGCGGACGACGGCGCCGCGGTGGCGGTCTGGACCACGCC
GGAGAGCGTCGAAGCGGGGGCGGTGTTCGCCGAGATCGGCCCGCGCATGGCCGAGTTGAGCGGTTCCCGG
CTGGCCGCGCAGCAACAGATGGAAGGCCTCCTGGCGCCGCACCGGCCCAAGGAGCCCGCGTGGTTCCTGG
CCACCGTCGGCGTCTCGCCCGACCACCAGGGCAAGGGTCTGGGCAGCGCCGTCGTGCTCCCCGGAGTGGA
GGCGGCCGAGCGCGCCGGGGTGCCCGCCTTCCTGGAGACCTCCGCGCCCCGCAACCTCCCCTTCTACGAG
CGGCTCGGCTTCACCGTCACCGCCGACGTCGAGGTGCCCGAAGGACCGCGCACCTGGTGCATGACCCGCA
AGCCCGGTGCCGAAGGTAGAGGTTCTCTCCTCACTTGTGGTGATGTTGAAGAAAACCCTGGTCCAATGTC
TAGACTGGACAAGAGCAAAGTCATAAACGGAGCTCTGGAATTACTCAATGGTGTCGGTATCGAAGGCCTG
ACGACAAGGAAACTCGCTCAAAAGCTGGGAGTTGAGCAGCCTACCCTGTACTGGCACGTGAAGAACAAGC
GGGCCCTGCTCGATGCCCTGCCAATCGAGATGCTGGACAGGCATCATACCCACTTCTGCCCCCTGGAAGG
CGAGTCATGGCAAGACTTTCTGCGGAACAACGCCAAGTCATACCGCTGTGCTCTCCTCTCACATCGCGAC
GGGGCTAAAGTGCATCTCGGCACCCGCCCAACAGAGAAACAGTACGAAACCCTGGAAAATCAGCTCGCGT
TCCTGTGTCAGCAAGGCTTCTCCCTGGAGAACGCACTGTACGCTCTGTCCGCCGTGGGCCACTTTACACT
GGGCTGCGTATTGGAGGAACAGGAGCATCAAGTAGCAAAAGAGGAAAGAGAGACACCTACCACCGATTCT
ATGCCCCCACTTCTGAGACAAGCAATTGAGCTGTTCGACCGGCAGGGAGCCGAACCTGCCTTCCTTTTCG
GCCTGGAACTAATCATATGTGGCCTGGAGAAACAGCTAAAGTGCGAAAGCGGCGGGCCGACCGACGCCCT
TGACGATTTTGACTTAGACATGCTCCCAGCCGATGCCCTTGACGACTTTGACCTTGATATGCTGCCTGCT
GACGCTCTTGACGATTTTGACCTTGACATGCTCCCCGGGTAACTAAGTAAGGATCGATCCAAGATATCGT
ATTCTTAACTATGTTGCTCCTTTTACGCTATGTGGATACGCTGCTTTAATGCCTTTGTATCATGCTATTG
CTTCCCGTATGGCTTTCATTTTCTCCTCCTTGTATAAATCCTGGTTGCTGTCTCTTTATGAGGAGTTGTG
GCCCGTTGTCAGGCAACGTGGCGTGGTGTGCACTGTGTTTGCTGACGCAACCCCCACTGGTTGGGGCATT
GCCACCACCTGTCAGCTCCTTTCCGGGACTTTCGCTTTCCCCCTCCCTATTGCCACGGCGGAACTCATCG
CCGCCTGCCTTGCCCGCTGCTGGACAGGGGCTCGGCTGTTGGGCACTGACAATTCCGTGGTGTTGTCGGG
GAAGCTGACGTCCTTTCCATGGCTGCTCGCCTGTGTTGCCACCTGGATTCTGCGCGGGACGTCCTTCTGC
TACGTCCCTTCGGCCCTCAATCCAGCGGACCTTCCTTCCCGCGGCCTGCTGCCGGCTCTGCGGCCTCTTC
CGCGTCTTCGCCTTCGCCCTCAGACGAGTCGGATCTCCCTTTGGGCCGCCTCCCCGCCTGTTTCGCCTCG
GCGTCCGGACTAGAGGTACCTTTAAGACCAATGACTTACAAGGCAGCTGTAGATCTTAGCCACTTTTTAA
AAGAAAAGGGGGGACTGGAAGGGCTAATTCACTCCCAACGAAGACAAGATCTGCTTTTTGCTTGTACTGG
GTCTCTCTGGTTAGACCAGATCTGAGCCTGGGAGCTCTCTGGCTAACTAGGGAACCCACTGCTTAAGCCT
CAATAAAGCTTGCCTTGAGTGCTTCAAGTAGTGTGTGCCCGTCTGTTGTGTGACTCTGGTAACTAGAGAT
CCCTCAGACCCTTTTAGTCAGTGTGGAAAATCTCTAGCAGTAGTAGTTCATGTCATCTTATTATTCAGTA
TTTATAACTTGCAAAGAAATGAATATCAGAGAGTGAGAGGAACTTGTTTATTGCAGCTTATAATGGTTAC
AAATAAAGCAATAGCATCACAAATTTCACAAATAAAGCATTTTTTTCACTGCATTCTAGTTGTGGTTTGT
CCAAACTCATCAATGTATCTTATCATGTCTGGCTCTAGCTATCCCGCCCCTAACTCCGCCCATCCCGCCC
CTAACTCCGCCCAGTTCCGCCCATTCTCCGCCCCATGGCTGACTAATTTTTTTTATTTATGCAGAGGCCG
AGGCCGCCTCGGCCTCTGAGCTATTCCAGAAGTAGTGAGGAGGCTTTTTTGGAGGCCTTTCAAATATGTA
TCCGCTCATGAGACAATAACCCTGATAAATGCTTCAATAATATTGAAAAAGGAAGAGTATGAGTATTCAA
CATTTCCGTGTCGCCCTTATTCCCTTTTTTGCGGCATTTTGCCTTCCTGTTTTTGCTCACCCAGAAACGC
TGGTGAAAGTAAAAGATGCTGAAGATCAGTTGGGTGCACGAGTGGGTTACATCGAACTGGATCTCAACAG
CGGTAAGATCCTTGAGAGTTTTCGCCCCGAAGAACGTTTTCCAATGATGAGCACTTTTAAAGTTCTGCTA
TGTGGCGCGGTATTATCCCGTATTGACGCCGGGCAAGAGCAACTCGGTCGCCGCATACACTATTCTCAGA
ATGACTTGGTTGAGTACTCACCAGTCACAGAAAAGCATCTTACGGATGGCATGACAGTAAGAGAATTATG
CAGTGCTGCCATAACCATGAGTGATAACACTGCGGCCAACTTACTTCTGACAACGATCGGAGGACCGAAG
GAGCTAACCGCTTTTTTGCACAACATGGGGGATCATGTAACTCGCCTTGATCGTTGGGAACCGGAGCTGA
ATGAAGCCATACCAAACGACGAGCGTGACACCACGATGCCTGTAGCAATGGCAACAACGTTGCGCAAACT
ATTAACTGGCGAACTACTTACTCTAGCTTCCCGGCAACAATTAATAGACTGGATGGAGGCGGATAAAGTT
GCAGGACCACTTCTGCGCTCGGCCCTTCCGGCTGGCTGGTTTATTGCTGATAAATCTGGAGCCGGTGAGC
GTGGGTCTCGCGGTATCATTGCAGCACTGGGGCCAGATGGTAAGCCCTCCCGTATCGTAGTTATCTACAC
GACGGGGAGTCAGGCAACTATGGATGAACGAAATAGACAGATCGCTGAGATAGGTGCCTCACTGATTAAG
CATTGGTAACTGTCAGACCAAGTTTACTCATATATACTTTAGATTGATTTAAAACTTCATTTTTAATTTA
AAAGGATCTAGGTGAAGATCCTTTTTGATAATCTCATGACCAAAATCCCTTAACGTGAGTTTTCGTTCCA
CTGAGCGTCAGACCCCGTAGAAAAGATCAAAGGATCTTCTTGAGATCCTTTTTTTCTGCGCGTAATCTGC
TGCTTGCAAACAAAAAAACCACCGCTACCAGCGGTGGTTTGTTTGCCGGATCAAGAGCTACCAACTCTTT
TTCCGAAGGTAACTGGCTTCAGCAGAGCGCAGATACCAAATACTGTTCTTCTAGTGTAGCCGTAGTTAGG
CCACCACTTCAAGAACTCTGTAGCACCGCCTACATACCTCGCTCTGCTAATCCTGTTACCAGTGGCTGCT
GCCAGTGGCGATAAGTCGTGTCTTACCGGGTTGGACTCAAGACGATAGTTACCGGATAAGGCGCAGCGGT
CGGGCTGAACGGGGGGTTCGTGCACACAGCCCAGCTTGGAGCGAACGACCTACACCGAACTGAGATACCT
ACAGCGTGAGCTATGAGAAAGCGCCACGCTTCCCGAAGGGAGAAAGGCGGACAGGTATCCGGTAAGCGGC
AGGGTCGGAACAGGAGAGCGCACGAGGGAGCTTCCAGGGGGAAACGCCTGGTATCTTTATAGTCCTGTCG
GGTTTCGCCACCTCTGACTTGAGCGTCGATTTTTGTGATGCTCGTCAGGGGGGCGGAGCCTATGGAAAAA
CGCCAGCAACGCGGCCTTTTTACGGTTCCTGGCCTTTTGCTGGCCTTTTGCTCACATGTTCTTTCCTGCG
TTATCCCCTGATTCTGTGGATAACCGTATTACCGCCTTTGAGTGAGCTGATACCGCTCGCCGCAGCCGAA
CGACCGAGCGCAGCGAGTCAGTGAGCGAGGAAGCGGAAGAGCGCCCAATACGCAAACCGCCTCTCCCCGC
GCGTTGGCCGATTCATTAATGCAGCTGGCACGACAGGTTTCCCGACTGGAAAGCGGGCAGTGAGCGCAAC
GCAATTAATGTGAGTTAGCTCACTCATTAGGCACCCCAGGCTTTACACTTTATGCTTCCGGCTCGTATGT
TGTGTGGAATTGTGAGCGGATAACAATTTCACACAGGAAACAGCTATGACCATGATTACGCCAAGCGCGC
AATTAACCCTCACTAAAGGGAACAAAAGCTGGAGCTGCAAGCTTAATGTAGTCTTATGCAATACTCTTGT
AGTCTTGCAACATGGTAACGATGAGTTAGCAACATGCCTTACAAGGAGAGAAAAAGCACCGTGCATGCCG
ATTGGTGGAAGTAAGGTGGTACGATCGTGCCTTATTAGGAAGGCAACAGACGGGTCTGACATGGATTGGA
CGAACCACTGAATTGCCGCATTGCAGAGATATTGTATTTAAGTGCCTAGCTCGATACATAAACGGGTCTC
TCTGGTTAGACCAGATCTGAGCCTGGGAGCTCTCTGGCTAACTAGGGAACCCACTGCTTAAGCCTCAATA
AAGCTTGCCTTGAGTGCTTCAAGTAGTGTGTGCCCGTCTGTTGTGTGACTCTGGTAACTAGAGATCCCTC
AGACCCTTTTAGTCAGTGTGGAAAATCTCTAGCAGTGGCGCCCGAACAGGGACTTGAAAGCGAAAGGGAA
ACCAGAGGAGCTCTCTCGACGCAGGACTCGGCTTGCTGAAGCGCGCACGGCAAGAGGCGAGGGGCGGCGA
CTGGTGAGTACGCCAAAAATTTTGACTAGCGGAGGCTAGAAGGAGAGAGATGGGTGCGAGAGCGTCAGTA
TTAAGCGGGGGAGAATTAGATCGCGATGGGAAAAAATTCGGTTAAGGCCAGGGGGAAAGAAAAAATATAA
ATTAAAACATATAGTATGGGCAAGCAGGGAGCTAGAACGATTCGCAGTTAATCCTGGCCTGTTAGAAACA
TCAGAAGGCTGTAGACAAATACTGGGACAGCTACAACCATCCCTTCAGACAGGATCAGAAGAACTTAGAT
CATTATATAATACAGTAGCAACCCTCTATTGTGTGCATCAAAGGATAGAGATAAAAGACACCAAGGAAGC
TTTAGACAAGATAGAGGAAGAGCAAAACAAAAGTAAGACCACCGCACAGCAAGCGGCCGCTGATCTTCAG
ACCTGGAGGAGGAGATATGAGGGACAATTGGAGAAGTGAATTATATAAATATAAAGTAGTAAAAATTGAA
CCATTAGGAGTAGCACCCACCAAGGCAAAGAGAAGAGTGGTGCAGAGAGAAAAAAGAGCAGTGGGAATAG
GAGCTTTGTTCCTTGGGTTCTTGGGAGCAGCAGGAAGCACTATGGGCGCAGCGTCAATGACGCTGACGGT
ACAGGCCAGACAATTATTGTCTGGTATAGTGCAGCAGCAGAACAATTTGCTGAGGGCTATTGAGGCGCAA
CAGCATCTGTTGCAACTCACAGTCTGGGGCATCAAGCAGCTCCAGGCAAGAATCCTGGCTGTGGAAAGAT
ACCTAAAGGATCAACAGCTCCTGGGGATTTGGGGTTGCTCTGGAAAACTCATTTGCACCACTGCTGTGCC
TTGGAATGCTAGTTGGAGTAATAAATCTCTGGAACAGATTTGGAATCACACGACCTGGATGGAGTGGGAC
AGAGAAATTAACAATTACACAAGCTTAATACACTCCTTAATTGAAGAATCGCAAAACCAGCAAGAAAAGA
ATGAACAAGAATTATTGGAATTAGATAAATGGGCAAGTTTGTGGAATTGGTTTAACATAACAAATTGGCT
GTGGTATATAAAATTATTCATAATGATAGTAGGAGGCTTGGTAGGTTTAAGAATAGTTTTTGCTGTACTT
TCTATAGTGAATAGAGTTAGGCAGGGATATTCACCATTATCGTTTCAGACCCACCTCCCAACCCCGAGGG
GACAATTCTCGACCTCGAGACAAATGGCAGTATTCATCCACAATTTTAAAAGAAAAGGGGGGATTGGGGG
GTACAGTGCAGGGGAAAGAATAGTAGACATAATAGCAACAGACATACAAACTAAAGAATTACAAAAACAA
ATTACAAAAATTCAAAATTTTCGGGTTTATTACAGGGACAGCAGAGATCCACTTTGGCCGCGAATCGATA
TGTCGAGTTTACTCCCTATCAGTGATAGAGAACGTATGTCGAGTTTACTCCCTATCAGTGATAGAGAACG
ATGTCGAGTTTACTCCCTATCAGTGATAGAGAACGTATGTCGAGTTTACTCCCTATCAGTGATAGAGAAC
GTATGTCGAGTTTACTCCCTATCAGTGATAGAGAACGTATGTCGAGTTTATCCCTATCAGTGATAGAGAA
CGTATGTCGAGTTTACTCCCTATCAGTGATAGAGAACGTATGTCGAGGTAGGCGTGTACG
