>Addgene plasmid #169880 | pCW57.1 ISCU D71A | depositor partial sequence | sequence record 329151 | ISCU D71A, codon optimized
ATGGCAGCAGCAGGGGCATTTCGCCTTAGGCGAGCGGCTAGCGCGTTGCTCCTCCGCAGTCCCCGCCTTC
CTGCTCGCGAGCTGAGCGCTCCAGCTAGACTTTATCACAAGAAAGTAGTAGACCACTATGAAAATCCTCG
CAACGTAGGGTCATTGGACAAGACGTCTAAAAACGTGGGCACTGGGTTGGTCGGGGCACCAGCTTGCGGG
GCCGTTATGAAATTGCAAATACAGGTTGATGAGAAAGGAAAAATAGTAGACGCGAGATTCAAGACTTTCG
GTTGCGGGTCAGCTATCGCCAGTTCCAGTCTGGCGACGGAATGGGTCAAGGGGAAAACGGTCGAGGAAGC
CCTGACTATAAAAAATACCGACATCGCCAAGGAATTGTGTCTTCCTCCGGTCAAGTTGCATTGCTCAATG
CTGGCAGAAGATGCAATAAAAGCCGCGCTGGCAGATTATAAGTTGAAGCAGGAACCGAAAAAAGGTGAAG
CTGAGAAGAAATAA
